>Addgene plasmid #185318 | pvLEA22mer_mutant_3_mCh-2xFKBP (pBS1123) | addgene full sequence | sequence record 363961 | Addgene NGS Result
CGTCGACGGATCGGGAGATCTCCCGATCCCCTATGGTGCACTCTCAGTACAATCTGCTCTGATGCCGCAT
AGTTAAGCCAGTATCTGCTCCCTGCTTGTGTGTTGGAGGTCGCTGAGTAGTGCGCGAGCAAAATTTAAGC
TACAACAAGGCAAGGCTTGACCGACAATTGCATGAAGAATCTGCTTAGGGTTAGGCGTTTTGCGCTGCTT
CGCGATGTACGGGCCAGATATACGCGTTGACATTGATTATTGACTAGTTATTAATAGTAATCAATTACGG
GGTCATTAGTTCATAGCCCATATATGGAGTTCCGCGTTACATAACTTACGGTAAATGGCCCGCCTGGCTG
ACCGCCCAACGACCCCCGCCCATTGACGTCAATAATGACGTATGTTCCCATAGTAACGCCAATAGGGACT
TTCCATTGACGTCAATGGGTGGAGTATTTACGGTAAACTGCCCACTTGGCAGTACATCAAGTGTATCATA
TGCCAAGTACGCCCCCTATTGACGTCAATGACGGTAAATGGCCCGCCTGGCATTATGCCCAGTACATGAC
CTTATGGGACTTTCCTACTTGGCAGTACATCTACGTATTAGTCATCGCTATTACCATGGTGATGCGGTTT
TGGCAGTACATCAATGGGCGTGGATAGCGGTTTGACTCACGGGGATTTCCAAGTCTCCACCCCATTGACG
TCAATGGGAGTTTGTTTTGGCACCAAAATCAACGGGACTTTCCAAAATGTCGTAACAACTCCGCCCCATT
GACGCAAATGGGCGGTAGGCGTGTACGGTGGGAGGTCTATATAAGCAGAGCTCTCCCTATCAGTGATAGA
GATCTCCCTATCAGTGATAGAGATCGTCGACGAGCTCGTTTAGTGAACCGTCAGATCGCCTGGAGACGCC
ATCCACGCTGTTTTGACCTCCATAGAAGACACCGGGACCGATCCAGCCTCCGGACTCTAGCGTTTAAACT
TAAGCTTGGTACCGAGCTCGGATCCGCCACCATGGCCAAGGACGCAACCGTGGAGAAGGCAGGAGAGGCA
AAGGACGCCACCGTGGAGAAAGCCGGGGAGTCCGGAGGCGGCGGATCCGGCGGAATGGTGTCTAAAGGCG
AGGAGGATAACATGGCTATAATCAAGGAATTTATGAGGTTCAAGGTGCATATGGAGGGATCTGTGAACGG
TCACGAGTTCGAAATCGAGGGCGAAGGCGAGGGGCGACCCTATGAAGGGACACAGACGGCCAAACTGAAG
GTGACCAAGGGTGGCCCCCTGCCTTTCGCCTGGGACATCCTGTCACCCCAGTTTATGTACGGCTCTAAGG
CTTACGTTAAGCACCCTGCCGATATTCCGGACTACTTGAAACTGAGCTTCCCTGAAGGGTTCAAGTGGGA
ACGGGTAATGAATTTTGAGGATGGCGGTGTAGTCACAGTTACCCAGGACAGCTCTCTTCAGGACGGAGAA
TTTATCTATAAGGTTAAACTTCGGGGCACTAACTTCCCATCAGACGGCCCCGTGATGCAGAAGAAAACTA
TGGGCTGGGAAGCCAGCTCAGAACGCATGTATCCCGAGGACGGAGCACTGAAGGGAGAAATCAAGCAGCG
ACTCAAGCTGAAGGATGGGGGACATTATGATGCTGAGGTCAAAACCACCTATAAGGCCAAGAAACCCGTT
CAGCTTCCTGGGGCATACAACGTGAATATCAAACTGGATATTACATCCCATAACGAAGACTATACCATCG
TGGAACAGTACGAGCGGGCCGAGGGCAGACATAGCACAGGGGGCATGGATGAATTGTACAAGGCGACTAG
AGGCGTCCAAGTCGAAACCATTAGTCCCGGCGATGGCAGAACATTTCCTAAAAGGGGACAAACATGTGTC
GTCCATTATACAGGCATGTTGGAGGACGGCAAAAAGGTGGACAGTAGTAGAGATCGCAATAAACCTTTCA
AATTCATGTTGGGAAAACAAGAAGTCATTAGGGGATGGGAGGAGGGCGTGGCTCAAATGTCCGTCGGCCA
ACGCGCTAAGCTCACCATCAGCCCCGACTACGCATACGGCGCTACCGGACATCCCGGAATTATTCCCCCT
CACGCTACCTTGGTGTTTGACGTCGAACTGTTGAAGCTCGAGACTAGAGGAGTGCAGGTGGAGACTATCT
CCCCAGGAGACGGGCGCACCTTCCCCAAGCGCGGCCAGACCTGCGTGGTGCACTACACCGGGATGCTTGA
AGATGGAAAGAAAGTTGATTCCTCCCGGGACAGAAACAAGCCCTTTAAGTTTATGCTAGGCAAGCAGGAG
GTGATCCGAGGCTGGGAAGAAGGGGTTGCCCAGATGAGTGTGGGTCAGAGAGCCAAACTGACTATATCTC
CAGATTATGCCTATGGTGCCACTGGGCACCCAGGCATCATCCCACCACATGCCACTCTCGTCTTCGATGT
GGAGCTTCTAAAACTGGAAACTAGTTATCCGTACGACGTACCAGACTACGCATAAGCGGCCGCTCGAGTC
TAGAGGGCCCGTTTAAACCCGCTGATCAGCCTCGACTGTGCCTTCTAGTTGCCAGCCATCTGTTGTTTGC
CCCTCCCCCGTGCCTTCCTTGACCCTGGAAGGTGCCACTCCCACTGTCCTTTCCTAATAAAATGAGGAAA
TTGCATCGCATTGTCTGAGTAGGTGTCATTCTATTCTGGGGGGTGGGGTGGGGCAGGACAGCAAGGGGGA
GGATTGGGAAGACAATAGCAGGCATGCTGGGGATGCGGTGGGCTCTATGGCTTCTGAGGCGGAAAGAACC
AGCTGGGGCTCTAGGGGGTATCCCC
[124 nt withheld, positions 2826-2949]
C
[91 nt withheld, positions 2951-3041]
A
[49 nt withheld, positions 3043-3091]
CCTTTGACGTTGGAGTCCACGTTCTTT
[37 nt withheld, positions 3119-3155]
ACCCTATCTCGGTCTATTCTTTTGATTTATAAGGGATTTTGCCGATTTCGGCCTATTGGTTAAAAAATGA
GCTGATTTAACAAAAATTTAACGCGAATTAATTCTGTGGAATGTGTGTCAGTTAGGGTGTGGAAAGTCCC
CAGGCTCCCCAGCAGGCAGAAGTATGCAAAGCATGCATCTCAATTAGTCAGCAACCAGGTGTGGAAAGTC
CCCAGGCTCCCCAGCAGGCAGAAGTATGCAAAGCATGCATCTCAATTAGTCAGCAACCATAGTCCCGCCC
CTAACTCCGCCCATCCCGCCCCTAACTCCGCCCAGTTCCGCCCATTCTCCGCCCCATGGCTGACTAATTT
TTTTTATTTATGCAGAGGCCGAGGCCGCCTCTGCCTCTGAGCTATTCCAGAAGTAGTGAGGAGGCTTTTT
TGGAGGCCTAGGCTTTTGCAAAAAGCTCCCGGGAGCTTGTATATCCATTTTCGGATCTGATCAGCACGTG
TTGACAATTAATCATCGGCATAGTATATCGGCATAGTATAATACGACAAGGTGAGGAACTAAACCATGGC
CAAGTTGACCAGTGCCGTTCCGGTGCTCACCGCGCGCGACGTCGCCGGAGCGGTCGAGTTCTGGACCGAC
CGGCTCGGGTTCTCCCGGGACTTCGTGGAGGACGACTTCGCCGGTGTGGTCCGGGACGACGTGACCCTGT
TCATCAGCGCGGTCCAGGACCAGGTGGTGCCGGACAACACCCTGGCCTGGGTGTGGGTGCGCGGCCTGGA
CGAGCTGTACGCCGAGTGGTCGGAGGTCGTGTCCACGAACTTCCGGGACGCCTCCGGGCCGGCCATGACC
GAGATCGGCGAGCAGCCGTGGGGGCGGGAGTTCGCCCTGCGCGACCCGGCCGGCAACTGCGTGCACTTCG
TGGCCGAGGAGCAGGACTGACACGTGCTACGAGATTTCGATTCCACCGCCGCCTTCTATGAAAGGTTGGG
CTTCGGAATCGTTTTCCGGGACGCCGGCTGGATGATCCTCCAGCGCGGGGATCTCATGCTGGAGTTCTTC
GCCCACCCCAACTTGTTTATTGCAGCTTATAATGGTTACAAATAAAGCAATAGCATCACAAATTTCACAA
ATAAAGCATTTTTTTCACTGCATTCTAGTTGTGGTTTGTCCAAACTCATCAATGTATCTTATCATGTCTG
TATACCGTCGACCTCTAGCTAGAGCTTGGCGTAATCATGGTCATAGCTGTTTCCTGTGTGAAATTGTTAT
CCGCTCACAATTCCACACAACATACGAGCCGGAAGCATAAAGTGTAAAGCCTGGGGTGCCTAATGAGTGA
GCTAACTCACATTAATTGCGTTGCGCTCACTGCCCGCTTTCCAGTCGGGAAACCTGTCGTGCCAGCTGCA
TTAATGAATCGGCCAACGCGCGGGGAGAGGCGGTTTGCGTATTGGGCGCTCTTCCGCTTCCTCGCTCACT
GACTCGCTGCGCTCGGTCGTTCGGCTGCGGCGAGCGGTATCAGCTCACTCAAAGGCGGTAATACGGTTAT
CCACAGAATCAGGGGATAACGCAGGAAAGAACATGTGAGCAAAAGGCCAGCAAAAGGCCAGGAACCGTAA
AAAGGCCGCGTTGCTGGCGTTTTTCCATAGGCTCCGCCCCCCTGACGAGCATCACAAAAATCGACGCTCA
AGTCAGAGGTGGCGAAACCCGACAGGACTATAAAGATACCAGGCGTTTCCCCCTGGAAGCTCCCTCGTGC
GCTCTCCTGTTCCGACCCTGCCGCTTACCGGATACCTGTCCGCCTTTCTCCCTTCGGGAAGCGTGGCGCT
TTCTCATAGCTCACGCTGTAGGTATCTCAGTTCGGTGTAGGTCGTTCGCTCCAAGCTGGGCTGTGTGCAC
GAACCCCCCGTTCAGCCCGACCGCTGCGCCTTATCCGGTAACTATCGTCTTGAGTCCAACCCGGTAAGAC
ACGACTTATCGCCACTGGCAGCAGCCACTGGTAACAGGATTAGCAGAGCGAGGTATGTAGGCGGTGCTAC
AGAGTTCTTGAAGTGGTGGCCTAACTACGGCTACACTAGAAGAACAGTATTTGGTATCTGCGCTCTGCTG
AAGCCAGTTACCTTCGGAAAAAGAGTTGGTAGCTCTTGATCCGGCAAACAAACCACCGCTGGTAGCGGTG
GTTTTTTTGTTTGCAAGCAGCAGATTACGCGCAGAAAAAAAGGATCTCAAGAAGATCCTTTGATCTTTTC
TACGGGGTCTGACGCTCAGTGGAACGAAAACTCACGTTAAGGGATTTTGGTCATGAGATTATCAAAAAGG
ATCTTCACCTAGATCCTTTTAAATTAAAAATGAAGTTTTAAATCAATCTAAAGTATATATGAGTAAACTT
GGTCTGACAGTTACCAATGCTTAATCAGTGAGGCACCTATCTCAGCGATCTGTCTATTTCGTTCATCCAT
AGTTGCCTGACTCCCCGTCGTGTAGATAACTACGATACGGGAGGGCTTACCATCTGGCCCCAGTGCTGCA
ATGATACCGCGAGACCCACGCTCACCGGCTCCAGATTTATCAGCAATAAACCAGCCAGCCGGAAGGGCCG
AGCGCAGAAGTGGTCCTGCAACTTTATCCGCCTCCATCCAGTCTATTAATTGTTGCCGGGAAGCTAGAGT
AAGTAGTTCGCCAGTTAATAGTTTGCGCAACGTTGTTGCCATTGCTACAGGCATCGTGGTGTCACGCTCG
TCGTTTGGTATGGCTTCATTCAGCTCCGGTTCCCAACGATCAAGGCGAGTTACATGATCCCCCATGTTGT
GCAAAAAAGCGGTTAGCTCCTTCGGTCCTCCGATCGTTGTCAGAAGTAAGTTGGCCGCAGTGTTATCACT
CATGGTTATGGCAGCACTGCATAATTCTCTTACTGTCATGCCATCCGTAAGATGCTTTTCTGTGACTGGT
GAGTACTCAACCAAGTCATTCTGAGAATAGTGTATGCGGCGACCGAGTTGCTCTTGCCCGGCGTCAATAC
GGGATAATACCGCGCCACATAGCAGAACTTTAAAAGTGCTCATCATTGGAAAACGTTCTTCGGGGCGAAA
ACTCTCAAGGATCTTACCGCTGTTGAGATCCAGTTCGATGTAACCCACTCGTGCACCCAACTGATCTTCA
GCATCTTTTACTTTCACCAGCGTTTCTGGGTGAGCAAAAACAGGAAGGCAAAATGCCGCAAAAAAGGGAA
TAAGGGCGACACGGAAATGTTGAATACTCATACTCTTCCTTTTTCAATATTATTGAAGCATTTATCAGGG
TTATTGTCTCATGAGCGGATACATATTTGAATGTATTTAGAAAAATAAACAAATAGGGGTTCCGCGCACA
TTTCCCCGAAAAGTGCCACCTGA
Features (pLannotate 1.2.2; 24 found; start..end, strand, type, name):
     32..84      -  misc_feature   bom (fragment): basis of mobility region from pBR322
    239..618     +  enhancer       CMV enhancer: human cytomegalovirus immediate early enhancer
    619..822     +  promoter       CMV promoter: human cytomegalovirus (CMV) immediate early promoter
    824..843     +  promoter       PLtetO-1 promoter (fragment): modified phage lambda PL promoter with tet operator sites (Lutz and Bujard, 1997)
    845..864     +  promoter       PLtetO-1 promoter (fragment): modified phage lambda PL promoter with tet operator sites (Lutz and Bujard, 1997)
    872..905     +  promoter       TRE3GV promoter (fragment): 3rd-generation Tet-responsive promoter that can be activated by binding of Tet-On® 3G, optimized for retroviral and lentiviral vectors
   1105..1812    +  CDS            mCherry: mCherry is a basic (constitutively fluorescent) red fluorescent protein published in 2004, derived from Discosoma sp.. It is reported to be a very rapidly-maturing monomer with low acid sensitivity.
   1822..2142    +  CDS            DmrB: F36V mutant of FK506-binding protein FKBP12 binds synthetic ligands that do not bind wild-type FKBP
   2149..2469    +  CDS            DmrB: F36V mutant of FK506-binding protein FKBP12 binds synthetic ligands that do not bind wild-type FKBP
   2556..2780    +  polyA_signal   bGH poly(A) signal: bovine growth hormone polyadenylation signal
   2784..2805    +  promoter       SV40 promoter (fragment): SV40 enhancer and early promoter
   2826..3254    +  rep_origin     f1 ori (sequence partly withheld): f1 bacteriophage origin of replication; arrow indicates direction of (+) strand synthesis
   3268..3597    +  promoter       SV40 promoter: SV40 enhancer and early promoter
   3645..3692    +  promoter       EM7 promoter: synthetic bacterial promoter&nbsp
   3711..4085    +  CDS            BleoR: antibiotic-binding protein; Sh ble from Streptoalloteichus hindustanus; confers resistance to bleomycin, phleomycin, and Zeocin™
   4095..4220    +  CDS            ble (fragment): BLE_KLEPN - Experimental evidence at protein level: Swiss-Prot protein existence level 1. Binding protein with a strong affinity to the bleomycin family of antibiotics. Binds to CL990; an antimitotic-antibiotic compound. From Klebsiella pneumoniae.
   4215..4336    +  polyA_signal   SV40 poly(A) signal: SV40 polyadenylation signal
   4409..4425    -  protein_bind   lac operator: The lac repressor binds to the lac operator to inhibit transcription in E. coli. This inhibition can be relieved by adding lactose or isopropyl-β-D-thiogalactopyranoside (IPTG). lac repressor encoded by lacI
   4433..4463    -  promoter       lac promoter: promoter for the E. coli lac operon
   4478..4499    -  protein_bind   CAP binding site: CAP binding activates transcription in the presence of cAMP. E. coli catabolite activator protein
   4512..4604    -  CDS            lacI (fragment): lac repressor; lacI; The lac repressor binds to the lac operator to inhibit transcription in E. coli. This inhibition can be relieved by adding lactose or isopropyl-β-D-thiogalactopyranoside (IPTG).
   4787..5375    -  rep_origin     ori: high-copy-number ColE1/pMB1/pBR322/pUC origin of replication
   5546..6406    -  CDS            AmpR: β-lactamase; bla; confers resistance to ampicillin, carbenicillin, and related antibiotics
   6407..6511    -  promoter       AmpR promoter: bla
