[The description below was written by a language model from this plasmid's Addgene catalogue record and pLannotate feature annotations shown in this document.]
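Description:
pvLEA22mer_mutant_3_mCh-2xFKBP (pBS1123) is a 6,538-nt mammalian expression plasmid built on a pcDNA4/TO-type backbone, derived by Gibson cloning from an earlier construct that carried a different protein fused to mEGFP and 2xFKBP. It is maintained in E. coli at high copy through a ColE1/pUC-type origin with ampicillin selection (AmpR under its own bla promoter), and it also carries an f1 origin. For selection in mammalian cells there is a bleomycin/Zeocin resistance cassette (Sh ble) driven by the SV40 early promoter, with an EM7 promoter for bacterial expression and an SV40 poly(A) signal.

The expression unit uses the CMV immediate-early enhancer and promoter. This is followed by two short tet operator matches, consistent with the CMV/TO arrangement, which is constitutive in ordinary cells and tetracycline-regulated in cells expressing the Tet repressor. The insert is a 372-bp sequence encoding pvLEA22mer_mutant_3, a mutant variant of a 22-mer-based LEA (late embryogenesis abundant) protein design from the sleeping chironomid Polypedilum vanderplanki. The feature table does not annotate it, but the unannotated interval between the promoter region and mCherry is presumably where it sits. Downstream lie mCherry and two tandem copies of DmrB, the F36V mutant of FKBP12 that binds synthetic ligands not recognised by wild-type FKBP, and the unit ends at the bGH poly(A) signal. The name and layout suggest a single LEA–mCherry–2xFKBP fusion.

The fusion lets the protein be tracked by red fluorescence in mammalian cells, while adding a dimerizing agent crosslinks the FKBP domains. The depositors used this to test for chemically inducible condensate formation, as part of work on extremotolerance-inspired proteins in human cells.
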