Addgene plasmid #185318: pvLEA22mer_mutant_3_mCh-2xFKBP (pBS1123)
Purpose: For the mammalian expression of the sleeping chironomid protein pvLEA22mer_mutant_3 attached to 2xFKBP. The FKBP can be used for inducible dimerization and condensate formation
Depositing lab: Pamela Silver. Depositing organization: Harvard Medical School. Publication: Natural and Designed Proteins Inspired by Extremotolerant Organisms Can Form Condensates and Attenuate Apoptosis in Human Cells. Veling MT, Nguyen DT, Thadani NN, Oster ME, Rollins NJ, Brock KP, Bethel NP, Lim S, Baker D, Way JC, Marks DS, Chang RL, Silver PA. ACS Synth Biol. 2022 Mar 18;11(3):1292-1302. doi: 10.1021/acssynbio.1c00572. Epub 2022 Feb 18. PubMed 35176859.
Backbone
  Vector backbone: rt44a_nCoV-N-mEGFP-2xFKBP-HA pcDNA4_TO
  Vector type: Mammalian Expression
Growth in bacteria
  Bacterial resistance: Ampicillin, 100 μg/mL
  Growth temperature: 37°C
  Growth strain: DH5alpha
  Copy number: High Copy
Gene/Insert
  Gene/Insert name: pvLEA22mer_mutant_3
  Species: P. vanderplanki
  Insert size (bp): 372
  Cloning method: Gibson Cloning
Terms and licenses: Academic/Nonprofit Terms; Industry Terms: Not Available to Industry
Depositor comments: This plasmid encodes a protein fused to 2xFKBP. FKBP will dimerize upon exposure to a dimerization agent. We used it to test for chemically inducible condensate formation
How to cite: pvLEA22mer_mutant_3_mCh-2xFKBP (pBS1123) was a gift from Pamela Silver (Addgene plasmid # 185318 ; http://n2t.net/addgene:185318 ; RRID:Addgene_185318)
